>Addgene plasmid #237948 | TRBV28 | addgene full sequence | sequence record 475856 | Addgene NGS Result
CTGAGAGACTCTAAATCCAGTGACAAGTCTGTCTGCCTATTCACCGATTTTGATTCTCAAACAAATGTGT
CACAAAGTAAGGATTCTGACGTCTATATCACAGACAAAACTGTGCTAGACATGAGGTCTATGGACTTCAA
GAGCAACAGTGCTGTGGCCTGGAGCAACAAATCTGACTTTGCATGTGCAAACGCCTTCAACAACAGCATT
ATTCCAGAAGATACCTTCTTCCCCAGCCCAGAAAGTTCCTGTGATGTCAAGCTGGTCGAGAAATCTTTTG
AAACAGATACGAACCTAAACTTTCAAAACCTGTCAGTGATTGGGTTCCGAATCCTCCTCCTGAAAGTGGC
CGGGTTTAATCTGCTCATGACGCTGCGGCTGTGGTCCAGCTGAGGAATTCATCAGAAGAGCCTCGAGGCG
GCCGCATGTGAGTCTCCCTATAGTGAGTCGTATTAATTTCGCGGGCGGAACCCCTATTTGTTTATTTTTC
TAAATACATTCAAATATGTATCCGCTCATGAGTAGCACCAGGCGTTTAAGGGCACCAATAACTGCCTTAA
AAAAATTACGCCCCGCCCTGCCACTCATCGCAGTACTGTTGTAATTCATTAAGCATTCTGCCGACATGGA
AGCCATCACAAACGGCATGATGAACCTGAATCGCCAGCGGCATCAGCACCTTGTCGCCTTGCGTATAATA
TTTGCCCATGGTGAAAACGGGGGCGAAGAAGTTGTCCATATTGGCCACGTTTAAATCAAAACTGGTGAAA
CTCACCCAGGGATTGGCTGAGACAAAAAACATATTCTCAATAAACCCTTTAGGGAAATAGGCCAGGTTTT
CACCGTAACACGCCACATCTTGCGAATATATGTGTAGAAACTGCCGGAAATCGTCGTGGTATTCACTCCA
GAGCGATGAAAACGTTTCAGTTTGCTCATGGAAAACGGTGTAACAAGGGTGAACACTATCCCATATCACC
AGCTCACCGTCTTTCATTGCCATACGAAATTCCGGATGAGCATTCATCAGGCGGGCAAGAATGTGAATAA
AGGCCGGATAAAACTTGTGCTTATTTTTCTTTACGGTCTTTAAAAAGGCCGTAATATCCAGCTGAACGGT
CTGGTTATAGGTACATTGAGCAACTGACTGAAATGCCTCAAAATGTTCTTTACGATGCCATTGGGATATA
TCAACGGTGGTATATCCAGTGATTTTTTTCTCCATTTTAGCTTCCTTAGCTCCTGAAAATCTCGATAACT
CAAAAAATACGCCCGGTAGTGATCTTATTTCATTATGGTGAAAGTTGGAACCTCTTACGTGCCGATCAAA
GTCTCATTTTCGCCAAAAGTTGTCATGACCAAAATCCCTTAACGTGAGTTTTCGTTCCACTGAGCGTCAG
ACCCCGTAGAAAAGATCAAAGGATCTTCTTGAGATCCTTTTTTTCTGCGCGTAATCTGCTGCTTGCAAAC
AAAAAAACCACCGCTACCAGCGGTGGTTTGTTTGCCGGATCAAGAGCTACCAACTCTTTTTCCGAAGGTA
ACTGGCTTCAGCAGAGCGCAGATACCAAATACTGTTCTTCTAGTGTAGCCGTAGTTAGGCCACCACTTCA
AGAACTCTGTAGCACCGCCTACATACCTCGCTCTGCTAATCCTGTTACCAGTGGCTGCTGCCAGTGGCGA
TAAGTCGTGTCTTACCGGGTTGGACTCAAGACGATAGTTACCGGATAAGGCGCAGCGGTCGGGCTGAACG
GGGGGTTCGTGCACACAGCCCAGCTTGGAGCGAACGACCTACACCGAACTGAGATACCTACAGCGTGAGC
TATGAGAAAGCGCCACGCTTCCCGAAGGGAGAAAGGCGGACAGGTATCCGGTAAGCGGCAGGGTCGGAAC
AGGAGAGCGCACGAGGGAGCTTCCAGGGGGAAACGCCTGGTATCTTTATAGTCCTGTCGGGTTTCGCCAC
CTCTGACTTGAGCGTCGATTTTTGTGATGCTCGTCAGGGGGGCGGAGCCTATGGAAAAACGCCAGCAATG
CGGCCTTTTTACGGTTCCTGGCCTTTTGCTGGCCTTTTGCTCACATGTTCTTTCCTGCGTTATCCCCTGA
TTCTGTGGATAACCGTATTACCGCCTTTGAGTGAGCTGATACCGCTCGCCGCAGCCGAACGACCGAGCGC
AGCGAGTCAGTGAGCGAGGAAGCCGAAAAATCAATAATCAGACAACAAGATGTGCGAACTCGATATTTTA
CACGACTCTCTTTACCAATTCTGCCCCGAATTACACTTAAAACGACTCAACAGCTTAACGTTGGCTTGCC
ACGCATTACTTGACTGTAAAACTCTCACTCTTACCGAACTTGGCCGTAACCTGCCAACCAAAGCGAGAAC
AAAACATAACATCAAACGAATCGACCGATTGTTAGGTAATCGTCACTTGCAGGAAGGTTTAAACGCATTT
AGGTGACACTATAGAAGTGTGTATCGCTCGAGGCTCTTCAGCATCTAGAGCCACCGGCATGAGCCACCAT
GGGAATCAGGCTCCTCTGTCGTGTGGCCTTTTGTTTCCTGGCTGTAGGCCTCGTAGATGTGAAAGTAACC
CAGAGCAGCAGGTATCTAGTCAAAAGGACGGGAGAGAAAGTTTTTCTGGAATGTGTCCAGGATATGGACC
ATGAAAATATGTTCTGGTATCGACAAGACCCAGGTCTGGGGCTACGGCTGATCTATTTCTCATATGATGT
TAAAATGAAAGAAAAAGGAGATATTCCTGAGGGGTACAGTGTCAGCAGGGAGAAGAAGGAGCGCTTCTCC
CTGATTCTGGAGTCCGCCAGCACCAACCAGACATCTATGTATAGTCTTCGTCACGAGACGTAATGGAGAC
CATGCGATATCCGTAGGTCTCGAAACCGTCTCGGGGTGAAGACATACCAA
Features (pLannotate 1.2.2; 7 found; start..end, strand, type, name):
    437..455     -  promoter       T7 promoter: promoter for bacteriophage T7 RNA polymerase
    465..522     +  promoter       AmpR promoter (fragment): bla
    569..1225    -  CDS            cat: CAT_ECOLX - Experimental evidence at protein level: Swiss-Prot protein existence level 1. This enzyme is an effector of chloramphenicol resistance in bacteria. From Escherichia coli. This protein is used as a marker in many commonly used cloning vectors, such as pACYC184.
   1226..1328    -  promoter       cat promoter: promoter of the E. coli cat gene encoding chloramphenicol acetyltransferase
   1429..2017    +  rep_origin     ori: high-copy-number ColE1/pMB1/pBR322/pUC origin of replication
   2447..2465    +  promoter       SP6 promoter: promoter for bacteriophage SP6 RNA polymerase
   2591..390     +  CDS            TRA (fragment) (across the origin): TRAR1_HUMAN - Experimental evidence at protein level: Swiss-Prot protein existence level 1. The alpha chain of TRAV27*01J42*01C*01/TRBV19*01J2S7*01C*02 alpha-beta T cell receptor (TR) clonotype that is specific for HLA- A*02:01-restricted M/matrix protein 1 immunodominant epitope GILGFVFTL of influenza A virus (IAV). Classified as a public TR clonotype, it is preferentially selected in effector memory CD8-positive T cells among multiple HLA-A*02:01 carriers and confers long-lived immunity against IAV infection. Can cross-recognize sporadically emerging IAV variants by molecular mimicry, induci
