[The description below was written by a language model from this plasmid's Addgene catalogue record and pLannotate feature annotations shown in this document.]
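Description:
TRBV28 is a small bacterial cloning plasmid built on the pGGA-select backbone, a synthetic-biology vector of the kind used as a Golden Gate assembly destination or part holder. The sequenced plasmid is 2,920 nt. It is propagated in E. coli from a high-copy ColE1/pUC-type origin and selected with chloramphenicol through a cat (chloramphenicol acetyltransferase) gene driven by its native cat promoter. A short AmpR promoter fragment is also annotated, but no beta-lactamase coding sequence is present. SP6 and T7 bacteriophage promoters flank the insert region, as is typical for this backbone. They can serve as sequencing or in vitro transcription landmarks rather than as elements for expression in cells.

The payload is a human TRBV28-TRAC insert, recorded as unmutated. According to the catalogue entry it encodes a TRBV28 T cell receptor beta variable gene allele together with the TCR alpha constant region (TRAC). The automated annotation recognises only one coding feature in this region, a fragment matching a human TCR alpha chain that spans the plasmid's numbering origin, which is consistent with the TRAC portion. The TRBV28 segment itself is not separately annotated. The listed insert size of 402 bp is shorter than the annotated alpha-chain fragment alone, a discrepancy the record does not explain. No eukaryotic promoter, polyadenylation signal or viral element is annotated, so this is a storage and parts plasmid rather than an expression vector.

Its stated purpose is to provide a modular germline segment for building full TCRs by cloning. It appears to be one member of a V-gene plasmid set from work on scalable TCR synthesis and antigen-reactivity screening. The cloning method and the specific assembly sites are not given in the record.
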