Addgene plasmid #237948: TRBV28
Purpose: Encodes TRBV28 allele and TRAC to generate TCRs via cloning
Depositing lab: Michael Birnbaum. Depositing organization: Massachusetts Institute of Technology. Publication: Scalable TCR synthesis and screening enable antigen reactivity mapping in vitiligo. Gaglione SA, Mukkamala RS, Krishna C, Smith BE, Wadsworth MH 2nd, Jelinsky SA, Perez CR, Schmidt-Hong L, Katz EL, Gellatly KJ, Ali LR, Shen J, Holec PV, Zhao QH, Chan AO, Xu EJK, Kravarik KM, Guzova JA, Dobson CS, Singh H, Garber M, Dougan M, Dougan SK, Harris JE, Winkler A, Birnbaum ME. Immunity. 2026 Feb 10;59(2):477-493.e9. doi: 10.1016/j.immuni.2026.01.001. Epub 2026 Jan 28. PubMed 41610844.
Backbone
  Vector backbone: pGGA-select
  Backbone manufacturer: Addgene Plasmid #195714
  Backbone size w/o insert (bp): 2518
  Vector type: Synthetic Biology
Growth in bacteria
  Bacterial resistance: Chloramphenicol, 25 μg/mL
  Growth temperature: 37°C
  Growth strain: DH5alpha
  Copy number: High Copy
Gene/Insert
  Gene/Insert name: TRBV28-TRAC
  Species: H. sapiens (human)
  Insert size (bp): 402
  Mutation: None
  Entrez Gene: TRBV28 (a.k.a. TCRBV28S1, TCRBV3S1)
  Cloning method: Unknown
Terms and licenses: Academic/Nonprofit Terms; Industry Terms: Not Available to Industry
Depositor comments: Please visit https://doi.org/10.1101/2025.04.24.649726 for bioRxiv preprint.
How to cite: TRBV28 was a gift from Michael Birnbaum (Addgene plasmid # 237948 ; http://n2t.net/addgene:237948 ; RRID:Addgene_237948)
